Addgene plasmid #184971: pSCL.005
Purpose: Express Cas9 in yeast
Depositing lab: Seth Shipman. Depositing organization: J. David Gladstone Institutes. Publication: Precise genome editing across kingdoms of life using retron-derived DNA. Lopez SC, Crawford KD, Lear SK, Bhattarai-Kline S, Shipman SL. Nat Chem Biol. 2022 Feb;18(2):199-206. doi: 10.1038/s41589-021-00927-y. Epub 2021 Dec 23. PubMed 34949838.
Backbone
  Vector backbone: pZS157 (Addgene plasmid #114454)
  Vector type: Yeast Expression
Growth in bacteria
  Bacterial resistance: Ampicillin, 100 μg/mL
  Growth temperature: 37°C
  Growth strain: DH5alpha
  Copy number: High Copy
Gene/Insert
  Gene/Insert name: Integrating inducible cassette: Cas9
  Species: S. pyogenes
  Promoter: Gal1-10
  Tag / fusion protein: SV40NLS (C terminal on insert)
  Cloning method: Gibson Cloning
Terms and licenses: Academic/Nonprofit Terms; Industry Terms: Not Available to Industry
How to cite: pSCL.005 was a gift from Seth Shipman (Addgene plasmid # 184971 ; http://n2t.net/addgene:184971 ; RRID:Addgene_184971)
