[The description below was written by a language model from this plasmid's Addgene catalogue record and pLannotate feature annotations shown in this document.]
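Description:
pSCL.005 is a yeast expression plasmid built on the pZS157 backbone and designed to supply galactose-inducible Cas9 in Saccharomyces cerevisiae. The feature table shows no yeast replication origin (no 2μ or CEN/ARS element), which fits the catalogue description of the insert as an "integrating inducible cassette": the plasmid is meant to be inserted into the yeast genome rather than maintained episomally. The record does not state the integration locus or how the plasmid is linearised. Yeast selection relies on the HIS3 auxotrophic marker under its own promoter, flanked by a small fragment of the neighbouring MRM1/PET56 gene. In E. coli the plasmid is propagated at high copy from a ColE1/pUC-type origin with ampicillin resistance (AmpR/bla). An f1 origin and remnants of a pBluescript-style lacZα/lac promoter/T3 region, along with bom, rop and lacI fragments, are carried over from the cloning backbone.

The payload is the Streptococcus pyogenes cas9 coding sequence, placed downstream of the divergent GAL1,10 promoter and followed by the CYC1 transcription terminator. The promoter is regulated by Gal4, so Cas9 expression can be switched on with galactose. According to the catalogue, Cas9 carries a C-terminal SV40 nuclear localisation signal to direct it to the yeast nucleus. This tag is not annotated separately in the feature table, though there is an unannotated gap between the cas9 CDS and the terminator. No guide RNA cassette is annotated, so the construct provides only the nuclease. Its stated purpose is simply to express Cas9 in yeast, and the associated work concerns precise genome editing with retron-derived DNA.
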