Features (pLannotate 1.2.2; 20 found; start..end, strand, type, name):
      1..67      +  CDS            lacZα (fragment): LacZα fragment of β-galactosidase; lacZ fragment
     71..499     +  rep_origin     f1 ori (sequence partly withheld): f1 bacteriophage origin of replication; arrow indicates direction of (+) strand synthesis
    527..578     -  misc_feature   bom (fragment): basis of mobility region from pBR322
    786..1448    -  CDS            HIS3: imidazoleglycerol-phosphate dehydratase, required for histidine biosynthesis; S. cerevisiae HIS3; yeast auxotrophic marker
   1449..1636    -  promoter       HIS3 promoter: S. cerevisiae HIS3
   1686..1766    +  CDS            MRM1 (fragment): MRM1_YEAST - Also known as PET56 From Saccharomyces cerevisiae (strain ATCC 204508 / S288c) (Baker's yeast).
   1767..1816    -  misc_feature   bom (fragment): basis of mobility region from pBR322
   1918..1953    -  CDS            rop (fragment): Rop protein, which maintains plasmids at low copy number; rop
   2048..2152    +  promoter       AmpR promoter: bla
   2153..3013    +  CDS            AmpR: β-lactamase; bla; confers resistance to ampicillin, carbenicillin, and related antibiotics
   3184..3772    +  rep_origin     ori: high-copy-number ColE1/pMB1/pBR322/pUC origin of replication
   3955..4047    +  CDS            lacI (fragment): lac repressor; lacI; The lac repressor binds to the lac operator to inhibit transcription in E. coli. This inhibition can be relieved by adding lactose or isopropyl-β-D-thiogalactopyranoside (IPTG).
   4060..4081    +  protein_bind   CAP binding site: CAP binding activates transcription in the presence of cAMP. E. coli catabolite activator protein
   4096..4126    +  promoter       lac promoter: promoter for the E. coli lac operon
   4134..4150    +  protein_bind   lac operator: The lac repressor binds to the lac operator to inhibit transcription in E. coli. This inhibition can be relieved by adding lactose or isopropyl-β-D-thiogalactopyranoside (IPTG). lac repressor encoded by lacI
   4195..4213    +  promoter       T3 promoter: promoter for bacteriophage T3 RNA polymerase
   4252..4441    -  terminator     CYC1 terminator: S. cerevisiae CYC1; transcription terminator for CYC1
   4536..8639    -  CDS            cas9: CAS9_STRP1 - Also known as csn1 From Streptococcus pyogenes serotype M1.
   8646..8664    -  misc_feature   MCS (fragment): pBluescript multiple cloning site
   8665..9317    -  promoter       GAL1,10 promoter: GAL1 and GAL10 genes of S. cerevisiae; divergent inducible promoter, regulated by Gal4
>Addgene plasmid #184971 | pSCL.005 | addgene full sequence | sequence record 376550 | Addgene NGS Result
CTGGCGTAATAGCGAAGAGGCCCGCACCGATCGCCCTTCCCAACAGTTGCGCAGCCTGAATGGCGAATGG
[124 nt withheld, positions 71-194]
C
[91 nt withheld, positions 196-286]
A
[49 nt withheld, positions 288-336]
CCTTTGACGTTGGAGTCCACGTTCTTT
[37 nt withheld, positions 364-400]
ACCCTATCTCGGTCTATTCTTTTGATTTATAAGGGATTTTGCCGATTTCGGCCTATTGGTTAAAAAATGA
GCTGATTTAACAAAAATTTAACGCGAATTTTAACAAAATATTAACGCTTACAATTTCCTGATGCGGTATT
TTCTCCTTACGCATCTGTGCGGTATTTCACACCGCATAGATCCGTCGAGTTCAAGAGAAAAAAAAAGAAA
AAGCAAAAAGAAAAAAGGAAAGCGCGCCTCGTTCAGAATGACACGTATAGAATGATGCATTACCTTGTCA
TCTTCAGTATCATACTGTTCGTATACATACTTACTGACATTCATAGGTATACATATATACACATGTATAT
ATATCGTATGCTGCAGCTTTAAATAATCGGTGTCACTACATAAGAACACCTTTGGTGGAGGGAACATCGT
TGGTACCATTGGGCGAGGTGGCTTCTCTTATGGCAACCGCAAGAGCCTTGAACGCACTCTCACTACGGTG
ATGATCATTCTTGCCTCGCAGACAATCAACGTGGAGGGTAATTCTGCTAGCCTCTGCAAAGCTTTCAAGA
AAATGCGGGATCATCTCGCAAGAGAGATCTCCTACTTTCTCCCTTTGCAAACCAAGTTCGACAACTGCGT
ACGGCCTGTTCGAAAGATCTACCACCGCTCTGGAAAGTGCCTCATCCAAAGGCGCAAATCCTGATCCAAA
CCTTTTTACTCCACGCACGGCCCCTAGGGCCTCTTTAAAAGCTTGACCGAGAGCAATCCCGCAGTCTTCA
GTGGTGTGATGGTCGTCTATGTGTAAGTCACCAATGCACTCAACGATTAGCGACCAGCCGGAATGCTTGG
CCAGAGCATGTATCATATGGTCCAGAAACCCTATACCTGTGTGGACGTTAATCACTTGCGATTGTGTGGC
CTGTTCTGCTACTGCTTCTGCCTCTTTTTCTGGGAAGATCGAGTGCTCTATCGCTAGGGGACCACCCTTT
AAAGAGATCGCAATCTGAATCTTGGTTTCATTTGTAATACGCTTTACTAGGGCTTTCTGCTCTGTCATCT
TTGCCTTCGTTTATCTTGCCTGCTCATTTTTTAGTATATTCTTCGAAGAAATCACATTACTTTATATAAT
GTATAATTCATTATGTGATAATGCCAATCGCTAAGAAAAAAAAAGAGTCATCCGCTAGGTGGAAAAAAAA
AAATGAAAATCATTACCGAGGCATAAAAAAATATAGAGTGTACTAGAGGAGGCCAAGAGTAATAGAAAAA
GAAAATTGCGGGAAAGGACTGTGTTATGACTTCCCTGACTAATGCCGTGTTCAAACGATACCTGGCAGTG
ACTCCTAGCGCTCACCAAGCTCTTAAAACGGGAATTTATGGTGCACTCTCAGTACAATCTGCTCTGATGC
CGCATAGTTAAGCCAGCCCCGACACCCGCCAACACCCGCTGACGCGCCCTGACGGGCTTGTCTGCTCCCG
GCATCCGCTTACAGACAAGCTGTGACCGTCTCCGGGAGCTGCATGTGTCAGAGGTTTTCACCGTCATCAC
CGAAACGCGCGAGACGAAAGGGCCTCGTGATACGCCTATTTTTATAGGTTAATGTCATGATAATAATGGT
TTCTTAGACGTCAGGTGGCACTTTTCGGGGAAATGTGCGCGGAACCCCTATTTGTTTATTTTTCTAAATA
CATTCAAATATGTATCCGCTCATGAGACAATAACCCTGATAAATGCTTCAATAATATTGAAAAAGGAAGA
GTATGAGTATTCAACATTTCCGTGTCGCCCTTATTCCCTTTTTTGCGGCATTTTGCCTTCCTGTTTTTGC
TCACCCAGAAACGCTGGTGAAAGTAAAAGATGCTGAAGATCAGTTGGGTGCACGAGTGGGTTACATCGAA
CTGGATCTCAACAGCGGTAAGATCCTTGAGAGTTTTCGCCCCGAAGAACGTTTTCCAATGATGAGCACTT
TTAAAGTTCTGCTATGTGGCGCGGTATTATCCCGTATTGACGCCGGGCAAGAGCAACTCGGTCGCCGCAT
ACACTATTCTCAGAATGACTTGGTTGAGTACTCACCAGTCACAGAAAAGCATCTTACGGATGGCATGACA
GTAAGAGAATTATGCAGTGCTGCCATAACCATGAGTGATAACACTGCGGCCAACTTACTTCTGACAACGA
TCGGAGGACCGAAGGAGCTAACCGCTTTTTTGCACAACATGGGGGATCATGTAACTCGCCTTGATCGTTG
GGAACCGGAGCTGAATGAAGCCATACCAAACGACGAGCGTGACACCACGATGCCTGTAGCAATGGCAACA
ACGTTGCGCAAACTATTAACTGGCGAACTACTTACTCTAGCTTCCCGGCAACAATTAATAGACTGGATGG
AGGCGGATAAAGTTGCAGGACCACTTCTGCGCTCGGCCCTTCCGGCTGGCTGGTTTATTGCTGATAAATC
TGGAGCCGGTGAGCGTGGGTCTCGCGGTATCATTGCAGCACTGGGGCCAGATGGTAAGCCCTCCCGTATC
GTAGTTATCTACACGACGGGGAGTCAGGCAACTATGGATGAACGAAATAGACAGATCGCTGAGATAGGTG
CCTCACTGATTAAGCATTGGTAACTGTCAGACCAAGTTTACTCATATATACTTTAGATTGATTTAAAACT
TCATTTTTAATTTAAAAGGATCTAGGTGAAGATCCTTTTTGATAATCTCATGACCAAAATCCCTTAACGT
GAGTTTTCGTTCCACTGAGCGTCAGACCCCGTAGAAAAGATCAAAGGATCTTCTTGAGATCCTTTTTTTC
TGCGCGTAATCTGCTGCTTGCAAACAAAAAAACCACCGCTACCAGCGGTGGTTTGTTTGCCGGATCAAGA
GCTACCAACTCTTTTTCCGAAGGTAACTGGCTTCAGCAGAGCGCAGATACCAAATACTGTTCTTCTAGTG
TAGCCGTAGTTAGGCCACCACTTCAAGAACTCTGTAGCACCGCCTACATACCTCGCTCTGCTAATCCTGT
TACCAGTGGCTGCTGCCAGTGGCGATAAGTCGTGTCTTACCGGGTTGGACTCAAGACGATAGTTACCGGA
TAAGGCGCAGCGGTCGGGCTGAACGGGGGGTTCGTGCACACAGCCCAGCTTGGAGCGAACGACCTACACC
GAACTGAGATACCTACAGCGTGAGCTATGAGAAAGCGCCACGCTTCCCGAAGGGAGAAAGGCGGACAGGT
ATCCGGTAAGCGGCAGGGTCGGAACAGGAGAGCGCACGAGGGAGCTTCCAGGGGGAAACGCCTGGTATCT
TTATAGTCCTGTCGGGTTTCGCCACCTCTGACTTGAGCGTCGATTTTTGTGATGCTCGTCAGGGGGGCGG
AGCCTATGGAAAAACGCCAGCAACGCGGCCTTTTTACGGTTCCTGGCCTTTTGCTGGCCTTTTGCTCACA
TGTTCTTTCCTGCGTTATCCCCTGATTCTGTGGATAACCGTATTACCGCCTTTGAGTGAGCTGATACCGC
TCGCCGCAGCCGAACGACCGAGCGCAGCGAGTCAGTGAGCGAGGAAGCGGAAGAGCGCCCAATACGCAAA
CCGCCTCTCCCCGCGCGTTGGCCGATTCATTAATGCAGCTGGCACGACAGGTTTCCCGACTGGAAAGCGG
GCAGTGAGCGCAACGCAATTAATGTGAGTTAGCTCACTCATTAGGCACCCCAGGCTTTACACTTTATGCT
TCCGGCTCGTATGTTGTGTGGAATTGTGAGCGGATAACAATTTCACACAGGAAACAGCTATGACCATGAT
TACGCCAAGCGCGCAATTAACCCTCACTAAAGGGAACAAAAGCTGGAGCTCCACCGCGGTGAAATTAAAG
CCTTCGAGCGTCCCAAAACCTTCTCAAGCAAGGTTTTCAGTATAATGTTACATGCGTACACGCGTCTGTA
CAGAAAAAAAAGAAAAATTTGAAATATAAATAACGTTCTTAATACTAACATAACTATAAAAAAATAAATA
GGGACCTAGACTTCAGGTTGTCTAACTCCTTCCTTTTCGGTTAGAGCGGATGTGGGGGGAGGGCGTGAAT
GTAAGCGTGACATAACTAATTACATGACTCGAGAAGAGATCACACCTTCCTCTTCTTCTTGGGGTCAGCC
CTGCTGTCTCCACCGAGCTGAGAGAGGTCGATTCTTGTTTCATAGAGCCCCGTAATTGACTGATGAATCA
GTGTGGCGTCCAGGACCTCCTTTGTAGAGGTGTACCGCTTTCTGTCTATGGTGGTGTCGAAGTACTTGAA
GGCTGCAGGCGCGCCCAAGTTGGTCAGAGTAAACAAGTGGATAATGTTTTCTGCCTGCTCCCTGATGGGC
TTATCCCTGTGCTTATTGTAAGCAGAAAGCACCTTATCGAGGTTAGCGTCGGCGAGGATCACTCTTTTGG
AGAATTCGCTTATTTGCTCGATGATCTCATCAAGGTAGTGTTTGTGTTGTTCCACGAACAGCTGCTTCTG
CTCATTATCTTCGGGAGACCCTTTGAGCTTTTCATAGTGGCTGGCCAGATACAAGAAATTAACGTATTTA
GAGGGCAGTGCCAGCTCGTTACCTTTCTGCAGCTCGCCCGCACTAGCGAGCATTCGTTTCCGGCCGTTTT
CAAGCTCAAAGAGAGAGTACTTGGGAAGCTTAATGATGAGGTCTTTTTTGACCTCTTTATATCCTTTCGC
CTCGAGAAAGTCGATGGGGTTTTTTTCGAAGCTTGATCGCTCCATGATTGTGATGCCCAGCAGTTCCTTG
ACGCTTTTGAGTTTTTTAGACTTCCCTTTCTCCACTTTGGCCACAACCAGTACACTGTAAGCGACTGTAG
GAGAATCGAATCCGCCGTATTTCTTGGGGTCCCAATCTTTTTTGCGTGCGATCAGCTTGTCGCTGTTCCT
TTTCGGGAGGATACTTTCCTTGGAGAAGCCTCCGGTCTGTACTTCGGTCTTTTTAACGATGTTCACCTGC
GGCATGGACAGGACCTTCCGGACTGTCGCGAAATCCCTACCCTTGTCCCACACGATTTCTCCTGTTTCTC
CGTTTGTTTCGATAAGTGGTCGCTTCCGAATCTCTCCATTGGCCAGTGTAATCTCGGTCTTGAAAAAATT
CATAATATTGCTGTAAAAGAAGTACTTAGCGGTGGCCTTGCCTATTTCCTGCTCAGACTTTGCGATCATT
TTCCTAACATCGTACACTTTATAGTCTCCGTAAACAAATTCAGATTCAAGCTTGGGATATTTTTTGATAA
GTGCAGTGCCTACCACTGCATTCAGGTAGGCATCATGCGCATGGTGGTAATTGTTGATCTCTCTCACCTT
ATAAAACTGAAAGTCCTTTCTGAAATCTGAGACCAGCTTAGACTTCAGAGTAATAACTTTCACCTCTCGA
ATCAGTTTGTCATTTTCATCGTACTTGGTGTTCATGCGTGAATCGAGAATTTGGGCCACGTGCTTGGTGA
TCTGGCGTGTCTCAACAAGCTGCCTTTTGATGAAGCCGGCTTTATCCAACTCAGACAGGCCACCTCGTTC
AGCCTTAGTCAGATTATCGAACTTCCGTTGTGTGATCAGTTTGGCGTTCAGCAGCTGCCGCCAATAATTT
TTCATTTTCTTGACAACTTCTTCTGAGGGGACGTTATCACTCTTCCCTCTATTTTTATCGGATCTTGTCA
ACACTTTATTATCAATAGAATCATCTTTGAGAAAAGACTGGGGCACGATATGATCCACGTCGTAGTCGGA
GAGCCGATTGATGTCCAGTTCCTGATCCACGTACATGTCCCTGCCGTTCTGCAGGTAGTACAGGTAGAGC
TTCTCATTCTGAAGCTGGGTGTTTTCAACTGGGTGTTCCTTAAGGATTTGGGACCCCAGTTCTTTTATAC
CCTCTTCAATCCTCTTCATCCTTTCCCTACTGTTCTTCTGTCCCTTCTGGGTAGTTTGGTTCTCTCGGGC
CATCTCGATAACGATATTCTCGGGCTTATGCCTTCCCATTACTTTGACGAGTTCATCCACGACCTTAACG
GTCTGCAGTATTCCCTTTTTGATAGCTGGGCTACCTGCAAGATTAGCGATGTGCTCGTGAAGACTGTCCC
CCTGGCCAGAAACTTGTGCTTTCTGGATGTCCTCCTTAAAGGTGAGAGAGTCATCATGGATCAACTGCAT
GAAGTTCCGGTTGGCAAATCCATCGGACTTAAGAAAATCCAGGATTGTCTTTCCACTCTGCTTGTCTCGG
ATCCCATTGATCAGTTTTCTTGACAGCCGCCCCCATCCTGTATATCGGCGCCTCTTGAGCTGTTTCATGA
CTTTGTCGTCGAAGAGATGAGCGTAAGTTTTCAAGCGTTCTTCAATCATCTCCCTATCTTCAAACAACGT
AAGGGTGAGGACAATGTCCTCAAGAATGTCCTCGTTCTCCTCATTGTCCAGGAAGTCCTTGTCTTTAATG
ATTTTCAGGAGATCGTGATACGTTCCCAGGGATGCGTTGAAGCGATCCTCCACTCCGCTGATTTCAACAG
AGTCGAAACATTCAATCTTTTTGAAATAGTCTTCTTTGAGCTGTTTCACGGTAACTTTCCGGTTCGTCTT
GAAGAGGAGGTCCACGATAGCTTTCTTCTGCTCTCCAGACAGGAATGCTGGCTTTCTCATCCCTTCTGTG
ACGTATTTGACCTTGGTGAGCTCGTTATAAACTGTGAAGTACTCGTACAGCAGAGAGTGTTTAGGAAGCA
CCTTTTCGTTAGGCAGATTTTTATCAAAGTTAGTCATCCTTTCGATGAAGGACTGGGCAGAGGCCCCCTT
ATCCACGACTTCCTCGAAGTTCCAGGGAGTGATGGTCTCTTCTGATTTGCGAGTCATCCACGCGAATCTG
GAATTTCCCCGGGCGAGGGGGCCTACATAGTAGGGTATCCGAAATGTGAGGATTTTCTCAATCTTTTCCC
TGTTATCTTTCAAAAAGGGGTAGAAATCCTCTTGCCGCCTGAGGATAGCGTGCAGTTCGCCCAGGTGAAT
CTGGTGGGGGATGCTTCCATTGTCGAAAGTGCGCTGTTTGCGCAACAGATCTTCTCTGTTAAGCTTTACC
AGCAGCTCCTCGGTGCCGTCCATTTTTTCCAAGATGGGCTTAATAAATTTGTAAAATTCCTCCTGGCTTG
CTCCGCCGTCAATGTATCCGGCGTAGCCATTTTTAGACTGATCGAAGAAAATTTCCTTGTACTTCTCAGG
CAGTTGCTGTCTGACAAGGGCCTTCAGCAAAGTCAAGTCTTGGTGGTGCTCATCATAGCGCTTGATCATA
CTAGCGCTCAGCGGAGCTTTGGTGATCTCCGTGTTCACTCGCAGAATATCACTCAGCAGAATGGCGTCTG
ACAGGTTCTTTGCCGCCAAAAAAAGGTCTGCGTACTGGTCGCCGATCTGGGCCAGCAGATTGTCGAGATC
ATCATCGTAGGTGTCTTTGCTCAGTTGAAGCTTGGCATCTTCGGCCAGGTCGAAGTTAGATTTAAAGTTG
GGGGTCAGCCCGAGTGACAGGGCGATAAGATTACCAAACAGGCCGTTCTTCTTCTCCCCAGGGAGCTGTG
CGATGAGGTTTTCGAGCCGCCGGGATTTGGACAGCCTAGCGCTCAGGATTGCTTTGGCGTCAACTCCGGA
TGCGTTGATCGGGTTCTCTTCGAAAAGCTGATTGTAAGTCTGAACCAGTTGGATAAAGAGTTTGTCGACA
TCGCTGTTGTCTGGGTTCAGGTCCCCCTCGATGAGGAAGTGTCCCCGAAATTTGATCATATGCGCCAGCG
CGAGATAGATCAACCGCAAGTCAGCCTTATCAGTACTGTCTACAAGCTTCTTCCTCAGATGATATATGGT
TGGGTACTTTTCATGGTACGCCACCTCGTCCACGATATTGCCAAAGATTGGGTGGCGCTCGTGCTTTTTA
TCCTCCTCCACCAAAAAGGACTCCTCCAGCCTATGGAAGAAAGAGTCATCCACCTTAGCCATCTCATTAC
TAAAGATCTCCTGCAGGTAGCAGATCCGATTCTTTCTGCGGGTATATCTGCGCCGTGCTGTTCTTTTGAG
CCGCGTGGCTTCGGCCGTCTCCCCGGAGTCGAACAGGAGGGCGCCAATGAGGTTCTTCTTTATGCTGTGG
CGATCGGTATTGCCCAGAACTTTGAATTTTTTGCTCGGCACCTTGTACTCGTCCGTAATGACGGCCCAAC
CGACGCTGTTTGTGCCGATATCGAGCCCAATGGAGTACTTCTTGTCCATTTTTTTCCCGGGGGATCCACT
AGTTGTTTTTTCTCCTTGACGTTAAAGTATAGAGGTATATTAACAATTTTTTGTTGATACTTTTATGACA
TTTGAATAAGAAGTAATACAAACTGAAAATGTTGAAAGTATTAGTTAAAGTGGTTATGCAGCTTTTCCAT
TTATATATCTGTTAATAGATCAAAAATCATCGCTTCGCTGATTAATTACCCCAGAAATAAGGCTAAAAAA
CTAATCGCATTATCATCCTATGGTTGTTAATTTGATTCGTTAATTTGAAGGTTTGTGGGGCCAGGTTACT
GCCAATTTTTCCTCTTCATAACCATAAAAGCTAGTATTGTAGAATCTTTATTGTTCGGAGCAGTGCGGCG
CGAGGCACATCTGCGTTTCAGGAACGCGACCGGTGAAGACGAGGACGCACGGAGGAGAGTCTTCCGTCGG
AGGGCTGTCGCCCGCTCGGCGGCTTCTAATCCGTACTTCAATATAGCAATGAGCAGTTAAGCGTATTACT
GAAAGTTCCAAAGAGAAGGTTTTTTTAGGCTAAGATAATGGGGCTCTTTACATTTCCACAACATATAAGT
AAGATTAGATATGGATATGTATATGGTGGTAATGCCATGTAATATGATTATTAAACTTCTTTGCGTCCAT
CCAAAAAAAAAGTAAGAATTTTTGAAAATTCAATATAAATGCCACCAAAGAAGAAAAGAAAGGTCAAGTC
CGCTGA
